Addgene plasmid #239812: pGY245
Purpose: Express H3-NLS-EGFP in filamentous fungi
Depositing lab: Kyle Pomraning. Depositing organization: Pacific Northwest National Laboratory. Publication: Strong Translation Elongation Factor 1-Alpha (tef1α) Promoter Reporter Systems for Aspergillus niger. Guoliang Yuan, Tatiana Serrano-Zayas, Ziyu Dai, Erica I. DeMers, Shuang Deng, Beth A. Hofstad, and Kyle R. Pomraning. ACS Synthetic Biology Article ASAP 10.1021/acssynbio.5c00368.
Backbone
  Vector backbone: pFC332
  Vector type: Fungal Expression
Growth in bacteria
  Bacterial resistance: Ampicillin, 100 μg/mL
  Growth temperature: 37°C
  Growth strain: DH5alpha
  Copy number: High Copy
Gene/Insert
  Gene/Insert name: NLS of H3
  Promoter: Tef1IN
  Tag / fusion protein: EGFP
  Cloning method: Gibson Cloning
  Sequencing primers: 5′ N/A; 3′ N/A
Terms and licenses: Academic/Nonprofit Terms; Industry Terms: Not Available to Industry
How to cite: pGY245 was a gift from Kyle Pomraning (Addgene plasmid # 239812 ; http://n2t.net/addgene:239812 ; RRID:Addgene_239812)
