[The description below was written by a language model from this plasmid's Addgene catalogue record and pLannotate feature annotations shown in this document.]
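Description:
pGY245 is a fungal expression plasmid built on the pFC332 backbone, designed to express a nuclear-targeted green fluorescent reporter in filamentous fungi. It is a shuttle vector of about 12.3 kb. In E. coli it replicates from a high-copy ColE1/pUC-type origin and is selected with ampicillin through the β-lactamase gene. In fungi it carries the large AMA1 element from Aspergillus nidulans, which supports autonomous extrachromosomal replication, so the plasmid can be maintained without integrating into the genome. Fungal transformants are selected with hygromycin B via a hygromycin phosphotransferase gene placed downstream of an A. nidulans trpC promoter fragment.

The payload is a short histone H3 fragment, annotated by similarity to Neurospora crassa H3 and described in the record as the H3 nuclear localization signal, joined directly in frame to the N-terminus of EGFP. The catalogue lists the promoter as Tef1IN. It is not annotated in the feature table but presumably lies in the unannotated region upstream of the fusion; the associated work concerns translation elongation factor 1-alpha promoter reporter systems for Aspergillus niger. No terminator for the reporter is annotated. The H3 segment directs EGFP to nuclei, giving a concentrated, easily scored fluorescent signal for assessing promoter strength or marking nuclei in hyphae.

The table also lists two minimal FRT sites flanking the bacterial origin and AmpR region, along with small fragments of lacZα, KanR, 5S rRNA and rrnB terminators. These appear to be backbone remnants, and the record assigns them no function.
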