Features (pLannotate 1.2.2; 15 found; start..end, strand, type, name):
   1144..1314    +  CDS            hh3 (fragment): H3_NEUCR - Experimental evidence at protein level: Swiss-Prot protein existence level 1. Core component of nucleosome. Nucleosomes wrap and compact DNA into chromatin, limiting DNA accessibility to the cellular machineries which require DNA as a template. Histones thereby play a central role in transcription regulation, DNA repair, DNA replication and chromosomal stability. DNA accessibility is regulated via a complex set of post-translational modifications of histones, also called histone code, and nucleosome remodeling. From Neurospora crassa (strain ATCC 24698 / 74-OR23-1A / CBS 708.71 / DS
   1315..2031    +  CDS            EGFP: the original enhanced GFP (Yang et al., 1996) mammalian codon-optimized
   2530..2849    +  promoter       trpC promoter (fragment): promoter for Aspergillus nidulans trpC
   2854..3879    +  CDS            HygR: hygromycin B phosphotransferase confers resistance to hygromycin
   3951..3984    -  protein_bind   FRT (minimal): supports FLP-mediated excision but not integration (Turan and Bode, 2011) FLP recombinase from the Saccharomyces cerevisiae 2μ plasmid
   4454..4473    +  CDS            lacZα (fragment): LacZα fragment of β-galactosidase; lacZ fragment
   4498..4515    -  terminator     rrnB T2 terminator (fragment): transcription terminator T2 from the E. coli rrnB gene
   4740..5328    -  rep_origin     ori: high-copy-number ColE1/pMB1/pBR322/pUC origin of replication
   5450..6310    -  CDS            AmpR: β-lactamase; bla; confers resistance to ampicillin, carbenicillin, and related antibiotics
   6313..6409    -  promoter       AmpR promoter (fragment): bla
   6439..6463    -  CDS            KanR (fragment): aminoglycoside phosphotransferase; aph(3')-Ia; confers resistance to kanamycin
   6492..6607    +  ncRNA          5S rRNA: Accession: RF00001 - 5S ribosomal RNA
   6611..6651    +  terminator     rrnB T1 terminator (fragment): transcription terminator T1 from the E. coli rrnB gene
   6695..6728    +  protein_bind   FRT (minimal): supports FLP-mediated excision but not integration (Turan and Bode, 2011) FLP recombinase from the Saccharomyces cerevisiae 2μ plasmid
   7041..12288   -  rep_origin     AMA1: replication origin from Aspergillus nidulans (Aleksenko and Clutterbuck, 1996)
>Addgene plasmid #239812 | pGY245 | addgene full sequence | sequence record 483810 | Addgene NGS Result
TAACAATCTATTCTCCGCTTGGTGATGCTAAAGGGCTTTCAATAGACCTTGTAAGTGAAGGAGATGGAGC
CGTCAATCCGCTACCCTGCCTCTGGTCAGTTGGTCTCAGCAATGTACCCTGTGAGTCTTGATAGACTAGT
TGGTGACTAGTCTCTGTAGATGGAACAAATGGTGCTTGAGAGGGCACGTATGGCAGAGCTCCAGTCATCT
GCGGAACATATACTGGGCCCGGGAAGATCTCATGGTCATAGCTGTTTCCGCTGAGGGTTTAATCGTTGAC
CTCACAGGGATTTCCACCAAAAAGTGGACCGGGCGGGCGCCACTCGGCCGTGCCACAGCAGCCTGAGAGC
GGACAAATAACAACAGCCGCCTGCCGCGGGGTTCGGTTGCAAACATGACCAACAGGCCAGGCCATCATCA
ACCCACCGCTGCGTTGATGCCCAGGATTTCAGTCCAATAATCCACAATTTACCAACGGATAGAGCTAGGT
GAACTAGATAGACAGGAGGGCCAGAGGGAGGGGACCGAGATGAAAAATTTTCGATGAAAGAGTGGTCAAG
GTGGGGTCGTAGTTCGGCGCTCCGAGGGCGAGGAACCAAGGAAAGGCGAGAAAAGGACAGGCTGATCGCG
CTGCGTTGCTGGGCTGCAAGCGTGTCCAGTTGAGTCTGGAAAAGGCTCCGCCGTGAAGATTCTGCGTTGG
TCCCGCACCTGCGCGGTGGGGGCATTACCCCTCCATGTCCAATGATTTCAAGTCAAAGCCAAGGGTTGAA
GCCCGCCCGCTTAGTCGCCTTCTCGCTTGACCCCTCCATATAAGTATTTCCCCTCCTCCCCCTCCCACAA
ATTTTTCCTTTCCCTTTCCTCCCTCGTCCGCTTCAGTACGTATATCTTCCCCCCCTCTCTCTTCCTTCTC
ACTCTTCTCTCCTTCTTTCTTGATTCATCCTCTCTCTAACTGACTTCTTTGCTCAGCACCTCTACGCGTT
CTGGCCGTAGTATCTGAGCAATTTTTCTACAGACTTTTTCTATCTAATTCCAAAAAAGAACTTCGAGTTC
ATTCACAACCGTCATCATGGGGTGAGTCAAGACAACGATCATCATCTGACAAAGGAAGGACATGGGCTAA
CGGATATCTTCTACAACAGTAAGGCCCGCACTAAGCAGACTGCCCGTAAGTCCACTGGTGGCAAGGCTCC
CCGTAAGCAGCTCGCCTCCAAGGCTGCCCGTAAGGCCGCTCCCTCCACCGGAGGTGTCAAGAAGCCTCAC
CGTTACAAGCCCGGTACCGTCGCTCTGCGTGAAATCCGTCGTTACCAGAAGAGCGTGAGCAAGGGCGAGG
AGCTGTTCACCGGGGTGGTGCCCATCCTGGTCGAGCTGGACGGCGACGTAAACGGCCACAAGTTCAGCGT
GTCCGGCGAGGGCGAGGGCGATGCCACCTACGGCAAGCTGACCCTGAAGTTCATCTGCACCACCGGCAAG
CTGCCCGTGCCCTGGCCCACCCTCGTGACCACCCTGACCTACGGCGTGCAGTGCTTCAGCCGCTACCCCG
ACCACATGAAGCAGCACGACTTCTTCAAGTCCGCCATGCCCGAAGGCTACGTCCAGGAGCGCACCATCTT
CTTCAAGGACGACGGCAACTACAAGACCCGCGCCGAGGTGAAGTTCGAGGGCGACACCCTGGTGAACCGC
ATCGAGCTGAAGGGCATCGACTTCAAGGAGGACGGCAACATCCTGGGGCACAAGCTGGAGTACAACTACA
ACAGCCACAACGTCTATATCATGGCCGACAAGCAGAAGAACGGCATCAAGGTGAACTTCAAGATCCGCCA
CAACATCGAGGACGGCAGCGTGCAGCTCGCCGACCACTACCAGCAGAACACCCCCATCGGCGACGGCCCC
GTGCTGCTGCCCGACAACCACTACCTGAGCACCCAGTCCGCCCTGAGCAAAGACCCCAACGAGAAGCGCG
ATCACATGGTCCTGCTGGAGTTCGTGACCGCCGCCGGGATCACTCTCGGCATGGACGAGCTGTACAAGTA
AGCGGACATTCGATTTATGCCGTTATGACTTCCTTAAAAAAGCCTTTACGAATGAAAGAAATGGAATTAG
ACTTGTTATGTAGTTGATTCTACAATGGATTATGATTCCTGAACTTCAAATCCGCTGTTCATTATTAATC
TCAGCTCTTCCCGTAAAGCCAATGTTGAAACTATTCGTAAATGTACCTCGTTTTGCGTGTACCTTGCTTA
TCACGTGATATTACATGACCTGGACAGAGTTCTGCGCGAAAGTCATAACGTAAATCCCGGGCGGTAGGTG
CGTCCCGGGCGGAAGGTAGTTTTCTCGTCCACCCCAACGCGTTTATCAACCTCAACTTTCAACAACCATC
ATGCCACCAAAAGCGCGTAAAACAAAGCGAGATTTGATTGAGCAAGAGGGCAGGATCCAATGCGCGATTC
AAGACATTAAAAATGGAAAATTTCAAAAAATTGCGCCCGCAGCGCGTGCATACAAAATTCATCCCAATAC
AAGTGTAATGCTAGTGGAGGTCAACACATCAATGCCTATTTTGGTTTAGTCGTCCAGGCGGTGAGCACAA
AATTTGTGTCGTTTGACAAGATGGTTCATTTAGGCAACTGGTCAGATCAGCCCCACTTGTAGCAGTAGCG
GCGGCGCTCGAAGTGTGACTCTTATTAGCAGACAGGAACGAGGACATTATTATCATCTGCTGCTTGGTGC
ACGATAACTTGGTGCGTTTGTCAAGCAAGGTAAGTGGACGACCCGGTCATACCTTCTTAAGTTCGCCCTT
CCTCCCTTTATTTCAGATTCAATCTGACTTACCTATTCTACCCAAGCATCCAAATGAAAAAGCCTGAACT
CACCGCGACGTCTGTCGAGAAGTTTCTGATCGAAAAGTTCGACAGCGTCTCCGACCTGATGCAGCTCTCG
GAGGGCGAAGAATCTCGTGCTTTCAGCTTCGATGTAGGAGGGCGTGGATATGTCCTGCGGGTAAATAGCT
GCGCCGATGGTTTCTACAAAGATCGTTATGTTTATCGGCACTTTGCATCGGCCGCGCTCCCGATTCCGGA
AGTGCTTGACATTGGGGAGTTCAGCGAGAGCCTGACCTATTGCATCTCCCGCCGTGCACAGGGTGTCACG
TTGCAAGACCTGCCTGAAACCGAACTGCCCGCTGTTCTCCAGCCGGTCGCGGAGGCCATGGATGCGATTG
CTGCGGCCGATCTTAGCCAGACGAGCGGGTTCGGCCCATTCGGACCGCAAGGAATCGGTCAATACACTAC
ATGGCGTGATTTCATATGCGCGATTGCTGATCCCCATGTGTATCACTGGCAAACTGTGATGGACGACACC
GTCAGTGCGTCCGTCGCGCAGGCTCTCGATGAGCTGATGCTTTGGGCCGAGGACTGCCCCGAAGTCCGGC
ACCTCGTGCATGCGGATTTCGGCTCCAACAATGTCCTGACGGACAATGGCCGCATAACAGCGGTCATTGA
CTGGAGCGAGGCGATGTTCGGGGATTCCCAATACGAGGTCGCCAACATCCTCTTCTGGAGGCCGTGGTTG
GCTTGTATGGAGCAGCAGACGCGCTACTTCGAGCGGAGGCATCCGGAGCTTGCAGGATCGCCGCGCCTCC
GGGCGTATATGCTCCGCATTGGTCTTGACCAACTCTATCAGAGCTTGGTTGACGGCAATTTCGATGATGC
AGCTTGGGCGCAGGGTCGATGCGACGCAATCGTCCGATCCGGAGCCGGGACTGTCGGGCGTACACAAATC
GCCCGCAGAAGCGCGGCCGTCTGGACCGATGGCTGTGTAGAAGTACTCGCCGATAGTGGAAACCGACGCC
CCAGCACTCGTCCGAGGGCAAAGGAATAGAGTAGATGCCGACCGATCCCCACTACCGCATTAAGACCTCA
GCGCGGCCGCAAATTTAAATAAAATGAAGTGAAGTTCCTATACTTTCTAGAGAATAGGAACTTCTATAGT
GAGTCGAATAAGGGCGACACAAAATTTATTCTAAATGCATAATAAATACTGATAACATCTTATAGTTTGT
ATTATATTTTGTATTATCGTTGACATGTATAATTTTGATATCAAAAACTGATTTTCCCTTTATTATTTTC
GAGATTTATTTTCTTAATTCTCTTTAACAAACTAGAAATATTGTATATACAAAAAATCATAAATAATAGA
TGAATAGTTTAATTATAGGTGTTCATCAATCGAAAAAGCAACGTATCTTATTTAAAGTGCGTTGCTTTTT
TCTCATTTATAAGGTTAAATAATTCTCATATATCAAGCAAAGTGACAGGCGCCCTTAAATATTCTGACAA
ATGCTCTTTCCCTAAACTCCCCCCATAAAAAAACCCGCCGAAGCGGGTTTTTACGTTATTTGCGGATTAA
CGATTACTCGTTATCAGAACCGCCCAGGGGGCCCGAGCTTAAGACTGGCCGTCGTTTTACAACACAGAAA
GAGTTTGTAGAAACGCAAAAAGGCCATCCGTCAGGGGCCTTCTGCTTAGTTTGATGCCTGGCAGTTCCCT
ACTCTCGCCTTCCGCTTCCTCGCTCACTGACTCGCTGCGCTCGGTCGTTCGGCTGCGGCGAGCGGTATCA
GCTCACTCAAAGGCGGTAATACGGTTATCCACAGAATCAGGGGATAACGCAGGAAAGAACATGTGAGCAA
AAGGCCAGCAAAAGGCCAGGAACCGTAAAAAGGCCGCGTTGCTGGCGTTTTTCCATAGGCTCCGCCCCCC
TGACGAGCATCACAAAAATCGACGCTCAAGTCAGAGGTGGCGAAACCCGACAGGACTATAAAGATACCAG
GCGTTTCCCCCTGGAAGCTCCCTCGTGCGCTCTCCTGTTCCGACCCTGCCGCTTACCGGATACCTGTCCG
CCTTTCTCCCTTCGGGAAGCGTGGCGCTTTCTCATAGCTCACGCTGTAGGTATCTCAGTTCGGTGTAGGT
CGTTCGCTCCAAGCTGGGCTGTGTGCACGAACCCCCCGTTCAGCCCGACCGCTGCGCCTTATCCGGTAAC
TATCGTCTTGAGTCCAACCCGGTAAGACACGACTTATCGCCACTGGCAGCAGCCACTGGTAACAGGATTA
GCAGAGCGAGGTATGTAGGCGGTGCTACAGAGTTCTTGAAGTGGTGGGCTAACTACGGCTACACTAGAAG
AACAGTATTTGGTATCTGCGCTCTGCTGAAGCCAGTTACCTTCGGAAAAAGAGTTGGTAGCTCTTGATCC
GGCAAACAAACCACCGCTGGTAGCGGTGGTTTTTTTGTTTGCAAGCAGCAGATTACGCGCAGAAAAAAAG
GATCTCAAGAAGATCCTTTGATCTTTTCTACGGGGTCTGACGCTCAGTGGAACGACGCGCGCGTAACTCA
CGTTAAGGGATTTTGGTCATGAGCTTGCGCCGTCCCGTCAAGTCAGCGTAATGCTCTGCTTACCAATGCT
TAATCAGTGAGGCACCTATCTCAGCGATCTGTCTATTTCGTTCATCCATAGTTGCCTGACTCCCCGTCGT
GTAGATAACTACGATACGGGAGGGCTTACCATCTGGCCCCAGCGCTGCGATGATACCGCGAGAACCACGC
TCACCGGCTCCGGATTTATCAGCAATAAACCAGCCAGCCGGAAGGGCCGAGCGCAGAAGTGGTCCTGCAA
CTTTATCCGCCTCCATCCAGTCTATTAATTGTTGCCGGGAAGCTAGAGTAAGTAGTTCGCCAGTTAATAG
TTTGCGCAACGTTGTTGCCATCGCTACAGGCATCGTGGTGTCACGCTCGTCGTTTGGTATGGCTTCATTC
AGCTCCGGTTCCCAACGATCAAGGCGAGTTACATGATCCCCCATGTTGTGCAAAAAAGCGGTTAGCTCCT
TCGGTCCTCCGATCGTTGTCAGAAGTAAGTTGGCCGCAGTGTTATCACTCATGGTTATGGCAGCGCTACA
TAATTCTCTTACTGTCATGCCATCCGTAAGATGCTTTTCTGTGACTGGTGAGTACTCAACCAAGTCATTC
TGAGAATAGTGTATGCGGCGACCGAGTTGCTCTTGCCCGGCGTCAATACGGGATAATACCGCGCCACATA
GCAGAACTTTAAAAGTGCTCATCATTGGAAAACGTTCTTCGGGGCGAAAACTCTCAAGGATCTTACCGCT
GTTGAGATCCAGTTCGATGTAACCCACTCGTGCACCCAACTGATCTTCAGCATCTTTTACTTTCACCAGC
GTTTCTGGGTGAGCAAAAACAGGAAGGCAAAATGCCGCAAAAAAGGGAATAAGGGCGACACGGAAATGTT
GAATACTCATATTCTTCCTTTTTCAATATTATTGAAGCATTTATCAGGGTTATTGTCTCATGAGCGGATA
CATATTTGAATGTATTTAGAAAAATAAACAAATAGGGGTCAGTGTTACAACCAATTAACCAATTCTGAAC
ATTATCGCGAGCCCATTTATACCTGAATATGGCTCATAACACCCCTTGTTTGCCTGGCGGCAGTAGCGCG
GTGGTCCCACCTGACCCCATGCCGAACTCAGAAGTGAAACGCCGTAGCGCCGATGGTAGTGTGGGGACTC
CCCATGCGAGAGTAGGGAACTGCCAGGCATCAAATAAAACGAAAGGCTCAGTCGAAAGACTGGGCCTTTC
GCCCGGGCTAATTATGGGGTGTCGCCCTTATTCGACTCTATAGTGAAGTTCCTATTCTCTAGAAAGTATA
GGAACTTCTGAAGTGGGGATTTAAATGCGGCCGCGCTGAGGGTTTAATCGACGAAGCAGCTGACGGCCAG
TGCCAAGCTTAACGCGTACCGGGCCCAGTATATGTTCCGCAGATGACTGGAGCTCTGCCATACGTGCCCT
CTCAAGCACCATTTGTTCCATCTACAGAGACTAGTCACCAACTAGTCTATCAAGACTCACAGGGTACATT
GCTGAGACCAACTGACCAGAGGCAGGGTAGCGGATTGACGGCTCCATCTCCTTCACTTACAAGGTCTATT
GAAAGCCCTTTAGCATCACCAAGCGGAGAATAGATTGTTAAGCTTATTTTTTGTATACTGTTTTGTGATA
GCACGAAGTTTTTCCACGGTATCTTGTTAAAAATATATATTTGTGGCGGGCTTACCTACATCAAATTAAT
AAGAGACTAATTATAAACTAAACACACAAGCAAGCTACTTTAGGGTAAAAGTTTATAAATGCTTTTGACG
TATAAACGTTGCTTGTATTTATTATTACAATTAAAGGTGGATAGAAAACCTAGAGACTAGTTAGAAACTA
ATCTCAGGTTTGCGTTAAACTAAATCAGAGCCCGAGAGGTTAACAGAACCTAGAAGGGGACTAGATATCC
GGGTAGGGAAACAAAAAAAAAAACAAGACAGCCACATATTAGGGAGACTAGTTAGAAGCTAGTTCCAGGA
CTAGGAAAATAAAAGACAATGATACCACAGTCTAGTTGACAACTAGATAGATTCTAGATTGAGGCCAAAG
TCTCTGAGATCCAGGTTAGTTGCAACTAATACTAGTTAGTATCTAGTCTCCTATAACTCTGAAGCTAGAA
TAACTTACTACTATTATCCTCACCACTGTTCAGCTGCGCAAACGGAGTGATTGCAAGGTGTTCAGAGACT
AGTTATTGACTAGTCAGTGACTAGCAATAACTAACAAGGTATTAACCTACCATGTCTGCCATCACCCTGC
ACTTCCTCGGGCTCAGCAGCCTTTTCCTCCTCATTTTCATGCTCATTTTCCTTGTTTAAGACTGTGACTA
GTCAAAGACTAGTCCAGAACCACAAAGGAGAAATGTCTTACCACTTTCTTCATTGCTTGTCTCTTTTGCA
TTATCCATGTCTGCAACTAGTTAGAGTCTAGTTAGTGACTAGTCCGACGAGGACTTGCTTGTCTCCGGAT
TGTTGGAGGAACTCTCCAGGGCCTCAAGATCCACAACAGAGCCTTCTAGAAGACTGGTCAATAACTAGTT
GGTCTTTGTCTGAGTCTGACTTACGAGGTTGCATACTCGCTCCCTTTGCCTCGTCAATCGATGAGAAAAA
GCGCCAAAACTCGCAATATGGCTTTGAACCACACGGTGCTGAGACTAGTTAGAATCTAGTCCCAAACTAG
CTTGGATAGCTTACCTTTGCCCTTTGCGTTGCGACAGGTCTTGCAGGGTATGGTTCCTTTCTCACCAGCT
GATTTAGCTGCCTTGCTACCCTCACGGCGGATCTGCATAAAGAGTGGCTAGAGGTTATAAATTAGCACTG
ATCCTAGGTACGGGGCTGAATGTAACTTGCCTTTCCTTTCTCATCGCGCGGCAAGACAGGCTTGCTCAAA
TTCCTACCAGTCACAGGGGTATGCACGGCGTACGGACCACTTGAACTAGTCACAGATTAGTTAGCAACTA
GTCTGCATTGAATGGCTGTACTTACGGGCCCTCGCCATTGTCCTGATCATTTCCAGCTTCACCCTCGTTG
CTGCAAAGTAGTTAGTGACTAGTCAAGGACTAGTTGAAATGGGAGAAGAAACTCACGAATTCTCGACACC
CTTAGTATTGTGGTCCTTGGACTTGGTGCTGCTATATATTAGCTAATACACTAGTTAGACTCACAGAAAC
TTACGCAGCTCGCTTGCGCTTCTTGGTAGGAGTCGGGGTTGGGAGAACAGTGCCTTCAAACAAGCCTTCA
TACCATGCTACTTGACTAGTCAGGGACTAGTCACCAAGTAATCTAGATAGGACTTGCCTTTGGCCTCCAT
CAGTTCCTTCATAGTGGGAGGTCCATTGTGCAATGTAAACTCCATGCCGTGGGAGTTCTTATCCTTCAAG
TGCTTGACCAATATGTTTCTGTTGGCAGAGGGAACCTGTCAACTAGTTAATAACTAGTCAGAAACTAGTA
TAGCAGTAGACTCACTGTACGCTTGAGGCATCCCTTCACTCGGCAGTAGACTTCATATGGATGGATATCA
GGCACGCCATTGTCGTCCTGTGGACTAGTCAGTAACTAGGCTTAAAGCTAGTCGGGTCGGCTTACTATCT
TGAAATCCGGCAGCGTAAGCTCCCCGTCCTTAACTGCCTCGAGATAGTGACAGTACTCTGGGGACTTTCG
GAGATCGTTATCGCGAATGCTCGGCATACTAATCGTTGACTAGTCTTGGACTAGTCCCGAGCAAAAAGGA
TTGGAGGAGGAGGAGGAAGGTGAGAGTGAGACAAAGAGCGAAATAAGAGCTTCAAAGGCTATCTCTAAGC
AGTATGAAGGTTAAGTATCTAGTTCTTGACTAGATTTAAAAGAGATTTCGACTAGTTATGTACCTGGAGT
TTGGATATAGGAATGTGTTGTGGTAACGAAATGTAAGGGGGAGGAAAGAAAAAGTCGGTCAAGAGGTAAC
TCTAAGTCGGCCATTCCTTTTTGGGAGGCGCTAACCATAAACGGCATGGTCGACTTAGAGTTAGCTCAGG
GAATTTAGGGAGTTATCTGCGACCACCGAGGAACGGCGGAATGCCAAAGAATCCCGATGGAGCTCTAGCT
GGCGGTTGACAACCCCACCTTTTGGCGTTTCTGCGGCGTTGCAGGCGGGACTGGATACTTCGTAGAACCA
GAAAGGCAAGGCAGAACGCGCTCAGCAAGAGTGTTGGAAGTGATAGCATGATGTGCCTTGTTAACTAGGT
CAAAATCTGCAGTATGCTTGATGTTATCCAAAGTGTGAGAGAGGAAGGTCCAAACATACACGATTGGGAG
AGGGCCTAGGTATAAGAGTTTTTGAGTAGAACGCATGTGAGCCCAGCCATCTCGAGGAGATTAAACACGG
GCCGGCATTTGATGGCTATGTTAGTACCCCAATGGAAACGGTGAGAGTCCAGTGGTCGCAGATAACTCCC
TAAATTCCCTGAGCTAACTCTAAGTCGACCATGCCGTTTATGGTTAGCGCCTCCCAAAAAGGAATGGCCG
ACTTAGAGTTACCTCTTGACCGACTTTTTCTTTCCTCCCCCTTACATTTCGTTACCACAACACATTCCTA
TATCCAAACTCCAGGTACATAACTAGTCGAAATCTCTTTTAAATCTAGTCAAGAACTAGATACTTAACCT
TCATACTGCTTAGAGATAGCCTTTGAAGCTCTTATTTCGCTCTTTGTCTCACTCTCACCTTCCTCCTCCT
CCTCCAATCCTTTTTGCTCGGGACTAGTCCAAGACTAGTCAACGATTAGTATGCCGAGCATTCGCGATAA
CGATCTCCGAAAGTCCCCAGAGTACTGTCACTATCTCGAGGCAGTTAAGGACGGGGAGCTTACGCTGCCG
GATTTCAAGATAGTAAGCCGACCCGACTAGCTTTAAGCCTAGTTACTGACTAGTCCACAGGACGACAATG
GCGTGCCTGATATCCATCCATATGAAGTCTACTGCCGAGTGAAGGGATGCCTCAAGCGTACAGTGAGTCT
ACTGCTATACTAGTTTCTGACTAGTTATTAACTAGTTGACAGGTTCCCTCTGCCAACAGAAACATATTGG
TCAAGCACTTGAAGGACAAGAACTCCCACGGCATGGAGTTTACATTGCACAATGGACCTCCCACTATGAA
GGAACTGATGGAGGCCAAAGGCAAGTCCTATCTAGATTACTTGGTGACTAGTCCCTGACTAGTCAAGTAG
CATGGTATGAAGGCTTGTTTGAAGGCACTGTTCTCCCAACCCCGACTCCTACCAAGAAGCGCAAGCGAGC
TGCGTAAGTTTCTGTGAGTCTAACTAGTGTATTAGCTAATATATAGCAGCACCAAGTCCAAGGACCACAA
TACTAAGGGTGTCGAGAATTCGTGAGTTTCTTCTCCCATTTCAACTAGTCCTTGACTAGTCACTAACTAC
TTTGCAGCAACGAGGGTGAAGCTGGAAATGATCAGGACAATGGCGAGGGCCCGTAAGTACAGCCATTCAA
TGCAGACTAGTTGCTAACTAATCTGTGACTAGTTCAAGTGGTCCGTACGCCGTGCATACCCCTGTGACTG
GTAGGAATTTGAGCAAGCCTGTCTTGCCGCGCGATGAGAAAGGAAGGGCAAGTTACATTCAGCCCCGTAC
CTAGGATCAGTGCTAATTTATAACCTCTAGCCACTCTTTATGCAGATCCGCCGTGAGGGTAGCAAGGCAG
CTAAATCAGCTGGTGAGAAAGGAACCATACCCTGCAAGACCTGTCGCAACGCAAAGGGCAAAGGTAAGCT
ATCCAAGCTAGTTTGGGACTAGATTCTAACTAGTCTCAGCACCGTGTGGTTCAAAGCCATATTGCGAGTT
TTGGCGCTTTTTCTCATCGATTGACGAGGCAAAGGGAGCGAGTATGCAACCTCGTAAGTCAGACTCAGAC
AAAGACCAACTAGTTATTGACCAGTCTTCTAGAAGGCTCTGTTGTGGATCTTGAGGCCCTGGAGAGTTCC
TCCAACAATCCGGAGACAAGCAAGTCCTCGTCGGACTAGTCACTAACTAGACTCTAACTAGTTGCAGACA
TGGATAATGCAAAAGAGACAAGCAATGAAGAAAGTGGTAAGACATTTCTCCTTTGTGGTTCTGGACTAGT
CTTTGACTAGTCACAGTCTTAAACAAGGAAAATGAGCATGAAAATGAGGAGGAAAAGGCTGCTGAGCCCG
AGGAAGTGCAGGGTGATGGCAGACATGGTAGGTTAATACCTTGTTAGTTATTGCTAGTCACTGACTAGTC
AATAACTAGTCTCTGAACACCTTGCAATCACTCCGTTTGCGCAGCTGAACAGTGGTGAGGATAATAGTAG
TAAGTTATTCTAGCTTCAGAGTTATAGGAGACTAGATACTAACTAGTATTAGTTGCAACTAACCTGGATC
TCAGAGACTTTGGCCTCAATCTAGAATCTATCTAGTTGTCAACTAGACTGTGGTATCATTGTCTTTTATT
TTCCTAGTCCTGGAACTAGCTTCTAACTAGTCTCCCTAATATGTGGCTGTCTTGTTTTTTTTTTTTGTTT
CCCTACCCGGATATCTAGTCCCCTTCTAGGTTCTGTTAACCTCTCGGGCTCTGATTTAGTTTAACGCAAA
CCTGAGATTAGTTTCTAACTAGTCTCTAGGTTTTCTATCCACCTTTAATTGTAATAATAAATACAAGCAA
CGTTTATACGTCAAAAGCATTTATAAACTTTTACCCTAAAGTAGCTTGCTTGTGTGTTTAGTTTATAATT
AGTCTCTTATTAATTTGATGTAGGTAAGCCCGCCACAAATATATATTTTTAACAAGATACCGTGGAAAAA
CTTCGTGCTATCACAAAACAGTATACAAAAAATAAGCT
